>Addgene plasmid #232881 | pML104-HIS3-2 | addgene full sequence | sequence record 462138 | Addgene NGS Result
AAGGAGCTCGGGTCACAGATCCTTAAAGAGCACCCGGTGGAAAACACCCAGCTTCAGAATGAGAAGCTCT
ATCTGTACTACCTTCAAAATGGACGCGATATGTATGTGGACCAAGAGCTTGATATCAACAGGCTCTCAGA
CTACGACGTGGACCACATCGTCCCTCAGAGCTTCCTCAAAGACGACTCAATTGACAATAAGGTGCTGACT
CGCTCAGACAAGAACCGGGGAAAGTCAGATAACGTGCCCTCAGAGGAAGTCGTGAAAAAGATGAAGAACT
ATTGGCGCCAGCTTCTGAACGCAAAGCTAATCACTCAGCGGAAGTTCGACAATCTCACTAAGGCTGAGAG
GGGCGGACTGAGCGAACTGGACAAAGCAGGATTCATTAAACGGCAACTTGTGGAGACTCGGCAGATTACT
AAACATGTAGCCCAAATCCTTGACTCACGCATGAATACCAAGTACGACGAAAACGACAAACTTATCCGCG
AGGTGAAGGTGATTACCCTGAAGTCCAAGCTGGTCAGCGATTTCAGAAAGGACTTTCAATTCTACAAAGT
GCGGGAGATCAATAACTATCATCATGCTCATGACGCATATCTGAATGCCGTGGTGGGAACCGCCCTAATC
AAGAAGTACCCAAAGCTGGAAAGCGAGTTCGTGTACGGAGACTACAAGGTCTACGACGTGCGCAAGATGA
TTGCCAAATCTGAGCAGGAGATCGGAAAGGCCACCGCAAAGTACTTCTTCTACAGCAACATCATGAATTT
CTTCAAGACCGAAATCACCCTTGCAAACGGTGAGATCCGGAAGAGGCCGCTCATCGAGACTAATGGGGAG
ACTGGCGAAATCGTGTGGGACAAGGGCAGAGATTTCGCTACCGTGCGCAAAGTGCTTTCTATGCCTCAAG
TGAACATCGTGAAGAAAACCGAGGTGCAAACCGGAGGCTTTTCTAAGGAATCAATCCTCCCCAAGCGCAA
CTCCGACAAGCTCATTGCAAGGAAGAAGGATTGGGACCCTAAGAAGTACGGCGGATTCGATTCACCAACT
GTGGCTTATTCTGTCCTGGTCGTGGCTAAGGTGGAAAAAGGAAAGTCTAAGAAGCTCAAGAGCGTGAAGG
AACTGCTGGGTATCACCATTATGGAGCGCAGCTCCTTCGAGAAGAACCCAATTGACTTTCTCGAAGCCAA
AGGTTACAAGGAAGTCAAGAAGGACCTTATCATCAAGCTCCCAAAGTATAGCCTGTTCGAACTGGAGAAT
GGGCGGAAGCGGATGCTCGCCTCCGCTGGCGAACTTCAGAAGGGTAATGAGCTGGCTCTCCCCTCCAAGT
ACGTGAATTTCCTCTACCTTGCAAGCCATTACGAGAAGCTGAAGGGGAGCCCCGAGGACAACGAGCAAAA
GCAACTGTTTGTGGAGCAGCATAAGCATTATCTGGACGAGATCATTGAGCAGATTTCCGAGTTTTCTAAA
CGCGTCATTCTCGCTGATGCCAACCTCGATAAAGTCCTTAGCGCATACAATAAGCACAGAGACAAACCAA
TTCGGGAGCAGGCTGAGAATATCATCCACCTGTTCACCCTCACCAATCTTGGTGCCCCTGCCGCATTCAA
GTACTTCGACACCACCATCGACCGGAAACGCTATACCTCCACCAAAGAAGTGCTGGACGCCACCCTCATC
CACCAGAGCATCACCGGACTTTACGAAACTCGGATTGACCTCTCACAGCTCGGAGGGGATGAGGGAGCTC
CCAAGAAAAAGCGCAAGGTAGGTAGTTCCGGATCCTAGACTCTCGAGGCGAATTTCTTATGATTTATGAT
TTTTATTATTAAATAAGTTATAAAAAAAATAAGTGTATACAAATTTTAAAGTGACTCTTAGGTTTTAAAA
CGAAAATTCTTATTCTTGAGTAACTCTTTCCTGTAGGTCAGGTTGCTTTCTCAGGTATAGCATGAGGTCG
CTCTTATTGACCACACCTCTACCGGCATGCCGAGCAAATGCCTGCAAATCGCTCCCCATTTCTCTAGAGC
GGCCGTGGTATCGTTTAGATTGGCAATTACAGTGTCTTAGCTCACATGCTTATAACTAATTACATGACTC
GAAGACATAAAAAACAAAAAAAGCACCACCGACTCGGTGCCACTTTTTCAAGTTGATAACGGACTAGCCT
TATTTTAACTTGCTATTTCTAGCTCTAAAACTACGCAGTTGTCGAACTTGGGATCATTTATCTTTCACTG
CGGAGAAGTTTCGAACGCCGAAACATGCGCACCAACTTTCACTTCTACAGCGTTTGACCAAAATCTTTTG
AACAGAACATTGTAGGGTGTGAAAAAATGCGCACCTTTACCGCTAGCCCAAGAGGGCACTACAAAATCTA
GAGTTGTACTTCAAACGTACATGTAATCACCTTGTATATACTCGAAAGAAAACATCAAGTTTCTGTATAA
ATATGAGTGAAAGCATAATCATACATTATCTTTTCAAAGATTGTCCGCGGTGGAGCTCCAGCTTTTGTTC
CCTTTAGTGAGGGTTAATTGCGCGCTTGGCGTAATCATGGTCATAGCTGTTTCCTGTGTGAAATTGTTAT
CCGCTCACAATTCCACACAACATACGAGCCGGAAGCATAAAGTGTAAAGCCTGGGGTGCCTAATGAGTGA
GCTAACTCACATTAATTGCGTTGCGCTCACTGCCCGCTTTCCAGTCGGGAAACCTGTCGTGCCAGCTGCA
TTAATGAATCGGCCAACGCGCGGGGAGAGGCGGTTTGCGTATTGGGCGCTCTTCCGCTTCCTCGCTCACT
GACTCGCTGCGCTCGGTCGTTCGGCTGCGGCGAGCGGTATCAGCTCACTCAAAGGCGGTAATACGGTTAT
CCACAGAATCAGGGGATAACGCAGGAAAGAACATGTGAGCAAAAGGCCAGCAAAAGGCCAGGAACCGTAA
AAAGGCCGCGTTGCTGGCGTTTTTCCATAGGCTCCGCCCCCCTGACGAGCATCACAAAAATCGACGCTCA
AGTCAGAGGTGGCGAAACCCGACAGGACTATAAAGATACCAGGCGTTTCCCCCTGGAAGCTCCCTCGTGC
GCTCTCCTGTTCCGACCCTGCCGCTTACCGGATACCTGTCCGCCTTTCTCCCTTCGGGAAGCGTGGCGCT
TTCTCATAGCTCACGCTGTAGGTATCTCAGTTCGGTGTAGGTCGTTCGCTCCAAGCTGGGCTGTGTGCAC
GAACCCCCCGTTCAGCCCGACCGCTGCGCCTTATCCGGTAACTATCGTCTTGAGTCCAACCCGGTAAGAC
ACGACTTATCGCCACTGGCAGCAGCCACTGGTAACAGGATTAGCAGAGCGAGGTATGTAGGCGGTGCTAC
AGAGTTCTTGAAGTGGTGGCCTAACTACGGCTACACTAGAAGAACAGTATTTGGTATCTGCGCTCTGCTG
AAGCCAGTTACCTTCGGAAAAAGAGTTGGTAGCTCTTGATCCGGCAAACAAACCACCGCTGGTAGCGGTG
GTTTTTTTGTTTGCAAGCAGCAGATTACGCGCAGAAAAAAAGGATCTCAAGAAGATCCTTTGATCTTTTC
TACGGGGTCTGACGCTCAGTGGAACGAAAACTCACGTTAAGGGATTTTGGTCATGAGATTATCAAAAAGG
ATCTTCACCTAGATCCTTTTAAATTAAAAATGAAGTTTTAAATCAATCTAAAGTATATATGAGTAAACTT
GGTCTGACAGTTACCAATGCTTAATCAGTGAGGCACCTATCTCAGCGATCTGTCTATTTCGTTCATCCAT
AGTTGCCTGACTCCCCGTCGTGTAGATAACTACGATACGGGAGGGCTTACCATCTGGCCCCAGTGCTGCA
ATGATACCGCGAGACCCACGCTCACCGGCTCCAGATTTATCAGCAATAAACCAGCCAGCCGGAAGGGCCG
AGCGCAGAAGTGGTCCTGCAACTTTATCCGCCTCCATCCAGTCTATTAATTGTTGCCGGGAAGCTAGAGT
AAGTAGTTCGCCAGTTAATAGTTTGCGCAACGTTGTTGCCATTGCTACAGGCATCGTGGTGTCACGCTCG
TCGTTTGGTATGGCTTCATTCAGCTCCGGTTCCCAACGATCAAGGCGAGTTACATGATCCCCCATGTTGT
GCAAAAAAGCGGTTAGCTCCTTCGGTCCTCCGATCGTTGTCAGAAGTAAGTTGGCCGCAGTGTTATCACT
CATGGTTATGGCAGCACTGCATAATTCTCTTACTGTCATGCCATCCGTAAGATGCTTTTCTGTGACTGGT
GAGTACTCAACCAAGTCATTCTGAGAATAGTGTATGCGGCGACCGAGTTGCTCTTGCCCGGCGTCAATAC
GGGATAATACCGCGCCACATAGCAGAACTTTAAAAGTGCTCATCATTGGAAAACGTTCTTCGGGGCGAAA
ACTCTCAAGGATCTTACCGCTGTTGAGATCCAGTTCGATGTAACCCACTCGTGCACCCAACTGATCTTCA
GCATCTTTTACTTTCACCAGCGTTTCTGGGTGAGCAAAAACAGGAAGGCAAAATGCCGCAAAAAAGGGAA
TAAGGGCGACACGGAAATGTTGAATACTCATACTCTTCCTTTTTCAATATTATTGAAGCATTTATCAGGG
TTATTGTCTCATGAGCGGATACATATTTGAATGTATTTAGAAAAATAAACAAATAGGGGTTCCGCGCACA
TTTCCCCGAAAAGTGCCACCTGAACGAAGCATCTGTGCTTCATTTTGTAGAACAAAAATGCAACGCGAGA
GCGCTAATTTTTCAAACAAAGAATCTGAGCTGCATTTTTACAGAACAGAAATGCAACGCGAAAGCGCTAT
TTTACCAACGAAGAATCTGTGCTTCATTTTTGTAAAACAAAAATGCAACGCGAGAGCGCTAATTTTTCAA
ACAAAGAATCTGAGCTGCATTTTTACAGAACAGAAATGCAACGCGAGAGCGCTATTTTACCAACAAAGAA
TCTATACTTCTTTTTTGTTCTACAAAAATGCATCCCGAGAGCGCTATTTTTCTAACAAAGCATCTTAGAT
TACTTTTTTTCTCCTTTGTGCGCTCTATAATGCAGTCTCTTGATAACTTTTTGCACTGTAGGTCCGTTAA
GGTTAGAAGAAGGCTACTTTGGTGTCTATTTTCTCTTCCATAAAAAAAGCCTGACTCCACTTCCCGCGTT
TACTGATTACTAGCGAAGCTGCGGGTGCATTTTTTCAAGATAAAGGCATCCCCGATTATATTCTATACCG
ATGTGGATTGCGCATACTTTGTGAACAGAAAGTGATAGCGTTGATGATTCTTCATTGGTCAGAAAATTAT
GAACGGTTTCTTCTATTTTGTCTCTATATACTACGTATAGGAAATGTTTACATTTTCGTATTGTTTTCGA
TTCACTCTATGAATAGTTCTTACTACAATTTTTTTGTCTAAAGAGTAATACTAGAGATAAACATAAAAAA
TGTAGAGGTCGAGTTTAGATGCAAGTTCAAGGAGCGAAAGGTGGATGGGTAGGTTATATAGGGATATAGC
ACAGAGATATATAGCAAAGAGATACTTTTGAGCAATGTTTGTGGAAGCGGTATTCGCAATATTTTAGTAG
CTCGTTACAGTCCGGTGCGTTTTTGGTTTTTTGAAAGTGCGTCTTCAGAGCGCTTTTGGTTTTCAAAAGC
GCTCTGAAGTTCCTATACTTTCTAGAGAATAGGAACTTCGGAATAGGAACTTCAAAGCGTTTCCGAAAAC
GAGCGCTTCCGAAAATGCAACGCGAGCTGCGCACATACAGCTCACTGTTCACGTCGCACCTATATCTGCG
TGTTGCCTGTATATATATATACATGAGAAGAACGGCATAGTGCGTGTTTATGCTTAAATGCGTACTTATA
TGCGTCTATTTATGTAGGATGAAAGGTAGTCTAGTACCTCCTGTGATATTATCCCATTCCATGCGGGGTA
TCGTATGCTTCCTTCAGCACTACCCTTTAGCTGTTCTATATGCTGCCACTCCTCAATTGGATTAGTCTCA
TCCTTCAATGCTATCATTTCCTTTGATATTGGATCATACTAAGAAACCATTATTATCATGACATTAACCT
ATAAAAATAGGCGTATCACGAGGCCCTTTCGTCTCGCGCGTTTCGGTGATGACGGTGAAAACCTCTGACA
CATGCAGCTCCCGGAGACGGTCACAGCTTGTCTGTAAGCGGATGCCGGGAGCAGACAAGCCCGTCAGGGC
GCGTCAGCGGGTGTTGGCGGGTGTCGGGGCTGGCTTAACTATGCGGCATCAGAGCAGATTGTACTGAGAG
TGCACCATACCACCTTTTCAATTCATCATTTTTTTTTTATTCTTTTTTTTGATTTCGGTTTCCTTGAAAT
TTTTTTGATTCGGTAATCTCCGAACAGAAGGAAGAACGAAGGAAGGAGCACAGACTTAGATTGGTATATA
TACGCATATGTAGTGTTGAAGAAACATGAAATTGCCCAGTATTCTTAACCCAACTGCACAGAACAAAAAC
CTGCAGGAAACGAAGATAAATCATGTCGAAAGCTACATATAAGGAACGTGCTGCTACTCATCCTAGTCCT
GTTGCTGCCAAGCTATTTAATATCATGCACGAAAAGCAAACAAACTTGTGTGCTTCATTGGATGTTCGTA
CCACCAAGGAATTACTGGAGTTAGTTGAAGCATTAGGTCCCAAAATTTGTTTACTAAAAACACATGTGGA
TATCTTGACTGATTTTTCCATGGAGGGCACAGTTAAGCCGCTAAAGGCATTATCCGCCAAGTACAATTTT
TTACTCTTCGAAGACAGAAAATTTGCTGACATTGGTAATACAGTCAAATTGCAGTACTCTGCGGGTGTAT
ACAGAATAGCAGAATGGGCAGACATTACGAATGCACACGGTGTGGTGGGCCCAGGTATTGTTAGCGGTTT
GAAGCAGGCGGCAGAAGAAGTAACAAAGGAACCTAGAGGCCTTTTGATGTTAGCAGAATTGTCATGCAAG
GGCTCCCTATCTACTGGAGAATATACTAAGGGTACTGTTGACATTGCGAAGAGCGACAAAGATTTTGTTA
TCGGCTTTATTGCTCAAAGAGACATGGGTGGAAGAGATGAAGGTTACGATTGGTTGATTATGACACCCGG
TGTGGGTTTAGATGACAAGGGAGACGCATTGGGTCAACAGTATAGAACCGTGGATGATGTGGTCTCTACA
GGATCTGACATTATTATTGTTGGAAGAGGACTATTTGCAAAGGGAAGGGATGCTAAGGTAGAGGGTGAAC
GTTACAGAAAAGCAGGCTGGGAAGCATATTTGAGAAGATGCGGCCAGCAAAACTAAAAAACTGTATTATA
AGTAAATGCATGTATACTAAACTCACAAATTAGAGCTTCAATTTAATTATATCAGTTATTACCCTATGCG
GTGTGAAATACCGCACAGATGCGTAAGGAGAAAATACCGCATCAGGAAATTGTAAGCGTTAATATTTTGT
TAAAATTCGCGTTAAATTTTTGTTAAATCAGCTCATTTTTTAACCAATAGGCCGAAATCGGCAAAATCCC
TTATAAATCAAAAGAATAGACCGAGATAGGGT
[37 nt withheld, positions 7593-7629]
AAAGAACGTGGACTCCAACGTCAAAGG
[49 nt withheld, positions 7657-7705]
T
[91 nt withheld, positions 7707-7797]
G
[124 nt withheld, positions 7799-7922]
CCATTCGCCATTCAGGCTGCGCAACTGTTGGGAAGGGCGATCGGTGCGGGCCTCTTCGCTATTACGCCAG
CTGGCGAAAGGGGGATGTGCTGCAAGGCGATTAAGTTGGGTAACGCCAGGGTTTTCCCAGTCACGACGTT
GTAAAACGACGGCCAGTGAGCGCGCGTAATACGACTCACTATAGGGCGAATTGGGTACCGGGCCCCCCCT
CGAGGTCGACGGTATCGATAAGCTTGATATCGAATTCAGTCTACTAGTCAGTTCGAGTTTATCATTATCA
ATACTGCCATTTCAAAGAATACGTAAATAATTAATAGTAGTGATTTTCCTAACTTTATTTAGTCAAAAAA
TTAGCCTTTTAATTCTGCTGTAACCCGTACATGCCCAAAATAGGGGGCGGGTTACACAGAATATATAACA
TCGTAGGTGTCTGGGTGAACAGTTTATTCCTGGCATCCACTAAATATAATGGAGCCCGCTTTTTAAGCTG
GCATCCAGAAAAAAAAAGAATCCCAGCACCAAAATATTGTTTTCTTCACCAACCATCAGTTCATAGGTCC
ATTCTCTTAGCGCAACTACAGAGAACAGGGGCACAAACAGGCAAAAAACGGGCACAACCTCAATGGAGTG
ATGCAACCTGCCTGGAGTAAATGATGACACAAGGCAATTGACCCACGCATGTATCTATCTCATTTTCTTA
CACCTTCTATTACCTTCTGCTCTCTCTGATTTGGAAAAAGCTGAAAAAAAAGGTTGAAACCAGTTCCCTG
AAATTATTCCCCTACTTGACTAATAAGTATATAAAGACGGTAGGTATTGATTGTAATTCTGTAAATCTAT
TTCTTAAACTTCTTAAATTCTACTTTTATAGTTAGTCTTTTTTTTAGTTTTAAAACACCAAGAACTTAGT
TTCGAATAAACACACATAAACAAACAAAAGATCTGATATGGATCGAATTAGATCTCGCCACCATGGACAA
GAAGTATTCTATCGGACTGGACATCGGGACTAATAGCGTCGGGTGGGCCGTCATCACTGACGAGTACAAG
GTGCCCTCTAAGAAGTTCAAGGTGCTCGGGAACACCGACCGGCATTCCATCAAGAAAAATCTGATCGGAG
CTCTCCTCTTTGATTCAGGGGAGACCGCTGAAGCAACCCGCCTCAAGCGGACTGCTAGACGGCGGTACAC
CAGGAGGAAGAACCGGATTTGTTACCTTCAAGAGATATTCTCCAACGAAATGGCAAAGGTCGACGACAGC
TTCTTCCATAGGCTGGAAGAATCATTCCTCGTGGAAGAGGATAAGAAGCATGAACGGCATCCCATCTTCG
GTAATATCGTCGACGAGGTGGCCTATCACGAGAAATACCCAACCATCTACCATCTTCGCAAAAAGCTGGT
GGACTCAACCGACAAGGCAGACCTCCGGCTTATCTACCTGGCCCTGGCCCACATGATTAAGTTCAGAGGC
CACTTCCTGATCGAGGGCGACCTCAATCCTGACAATAGCGATGTGGATAAACTGTTCATCCAGCTGGTGC
AGACTTACAACCAGCTCTTTGAAGAGAACCCCATCAATGCAAGCGGAGTCGATGCCAAGGCCATTCTGTC
AGCCCGGCTGTCAAAGAGCCGCAGACTTGAGAATCTTATCGCTCAGCTGCCGGGTGAAAAGAAAAATGGA
CTGTTCGGGAACCTGATTGCTCTTTCACTTGGGCTGACTCCCAATTTCAAGTCTAATTTCGACCTGGCAG
AGGATGCCAAGCTGCAACTGTCCAAGGACACCTATGATGACGATCTCGACAACCTCCTGGCCCAGATCGG
TGACCAATACGCCGACCTTTTCCTTGCTGCTAAGAATCTTTCTGACGCCATCCTGCTGTCTGACATTCTC
CGCGTGAACACTGAAATCACCAAGGCCCCTCTTTCAGCTTCAATGATTAAGCGGTATGATGAGCACCACC
AGGACCTGACCCTGCTTAAGGCACTCGTCCGGCAGCAGCTTCCGGAGAAGTACAAGGAAATCTTCTTTGA
CCAGTCAAAGAATGGATACGCCGGCTACATCGACGGAGGTGCCTCCCAAGAGGAATTTTATAAGTTTATC
AAACCTATCCTTGAGAAGATGGACGGCACCGAAGAGCTCCTCGTGAAACTGAATCGGGAGGATCTGCTGC
GGAAGCAGCGCACTTTCGACAATGGGAGCATTCCCCACCAGATCCATCTTGGGGAGCTTCACGCCATCCT
TCGGCGCCAAGAGGACTTCTACCCCTTTCTTAAGGACAACAGGGAGAAGATTGAGAAAATTCTCACTTTC
CGCATCCCCTACTACGTGGGACCCCTCGCCAGAGGAAATAGCCGGTTTGCTTGGATGACCAGAAAGTCAG
AAGAAACTATCACTCCCTGGAACTTCGAAGAGGTGGTGGACAAGGGAGCCAGCGCTCAGTCATTCATCGA
ACGGATGACTAACTTCGATAAGAACCTCCCCAATGAGAAGGTCCTGCCGAAACATTCCCTGCTCTACGAG
TACTTTACCGTGTACAACGAGCTGACCAAGGTGAAATATGTCACCGAAGGGATGAGGAAGCCCGCATTCC
TGTCAGGCGAACAAAAGAAGGCAATTGTGGACCTTCTGTTCAAGACCAATAGAAAGGTGACCGTGAAGCA
GCTGAAGGAGGACTATTTCAAGAAAATTGAATGCTTCGACTCTGTGGAGATTAGCGGGGTCGAAGATCGG
TTCAACGCAAGCCTGGGTACCTACCATGATCTGCTTAAGATCATCAAGGACAAGGATTTTCTGGACAATG
AGGAGAAAGAGGACATCCTTGAGGACATTGTCCTGACTCTCACTCTGTTCGAGGACCGGGAAATGATCGA
GGAGAGGCTTAAGACCTACGCCCATCTGTTCGACGATAAAGTGATGAAGCAACTTAAACGGAGAAGATAT
ACCGGATGGGGACGCCTTAGCCGCAAACTCATCAACGGAATCCGGGACAAACAGAGCGGAAAGACCATTC
TTGATTTCCTTAAGAGCGACGGATTCGCTAATCGCAACTTCATGCAACTTATCCATGATGATTCCCTGAC
CTTTAAGGAGGACATCCAGAAGGCCCAAGTGTCTGGACAAGGTGACTCACTGCACGAGCATATCGCAAAT
CTGGCTGGTTCACCCGCTATTAAGAAGGGTATTCTCCAGACCGTGAAAGTCGTGGACGAGCTGGTCAAGG
TGATGGGTCGCCATAAACCAGAGAACATTGTCATCGAGATGGCCAGGGAAAACCAGACTACCCAGAAGGG
ACAGAAGAACAGCAGGGAGCGGATGAAAAGAATTGAGGAAGGGATT
Features (pLannotate 1.2.2; 25 found; start..end, strand, type, name):
   1798..1985    +  terminator     ADH1 terminator: S. cerevisiae ADH1; transcription terminator for the S. cerevisiae alcohol dehydrogenase 1 (ADH1) gene
   2103..2122    -  terminator     SUP4 terminator: transcription terminator for the S. cerevisiae SUP4 tRNA gene
   2127..2201    -  misc_RNA       gRNA scaffold: guide RNA scaffold for the Streptococcus pyogenes CRISPR/Cas9 system
   2202..2221    +  CDS            HIS3 (fragment): imidazoleglycerol-phosphate dehydratase, required for histidine biosynthesis; S. cerevisiae HIS3; yeast auxotrophic marker
   2222..2490    -  promoter       SNR52 promoter: promoter for the S. cerevisiae small nucleolar RNA gene SNR52
   2521..2539    -  promoter       T3 promoter: promoter for bacteriophage T3 RNA polymerase
   2582..2604    -  protein_bind   lac operator (fragment): The lac repressor binds to the lac operator to inhibit transcription in E. coli. This inhibition can be relieved by adding lactose or isopropyl-β-D-thiogalactopyranoside (IPTG). lac repressor encoded by lacI
   2608..2638    -  promoter       lac promoter: promoter for the E. coli lac operon
   2653..2674    -  protein_bind   CAP binding site: CAP binding activates transcription in the presence of cAMP. E. coli catabolite activator protein
   2687..2779    -  CDS            lacI (fragment): lac repressor; lacI; The lac repressor binds to the lac operator to inhibit transcription in E. coli. This inhibition can be relieved by adding lactose or isopropyl-β-D-thiogalactopyranoside (IPTG).
   2962..3550    -  rep_origin     ori: high-copy-number ColE1/pMB1/pBR322/pUC origin of replication
   3721..4581    -  CDS            AmpR: β-lactamase; bla; confers resistance to ampicillin, carbenicillin, and related antibiotics
   4582..4686    -  promoter       AmpR promoter: bla
   4713..6055    -  rep_origin     2μ ori: yeast 2μ plasmid origin of replication
   6123..6158    +  CDS            rop (fragment): Rop protein, which maintains plasmids at low copy number; rop
   6260..6309    +  misc_feature   bom (fragment): basis of mobility region from pBR322
   6317..6532    +  promoter       URA3 promoter: S. cerevisiae URA3
   6533..7336    +  CDS            URA3: orotidine-5'-phosphate decarboxylase, required for uracil biosynthesis; S. cerevisiae URA3; yeast auxotrophic marker, counterselectable with 5-fluoroorotic acid (5-FOA)
   7415..7466    +  misc_feature   bom (fragment): basis of mobility region from pBR322
   7494..7922    -  rep_origin     f1 ori (sequence partly withheld): f1 bacteriophage origin of replication; arrow indicates direction of (+) strand synthesis
   7926..8081    -  CDS            lacZα (fragment): LacZα fragment of β-galactosidase; lacZ fragment
   8089..8107    +  promoter       T7 promoter: promoter for bacteriophage T7 RNA polymerase
   8116..8169    -  misc_feature   MCS (fragment): pBluescript multiple cloning site
   8194..8860    +  promoter       GAP promoter: S. cerevisiae TDH3; promoter for glyceraldehyde-3-phosphate dehydrogenase
   8895..1740    +  CDS            cas9 (across the origin): CAS9_STRP1 - Also known as csn1 From Streptococcus pyogenes serotype M1.
