[The description below was written by a language model from this plasmid's Addgene catalogue record and pLannotate feature annotations shown in this document.]
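Description:
pML104-HIS3-2 is an all-in-one yeast CRISPR/Cas9 plasmid built on the pML104 backbone, carrying both the nuclease and a single guide RNA directed against the Saccharomyces cerevisiae HIS3 gene (YOR202W), which encodes imidazoleglycerol-phosphate dehydratase of the histidine biosynthesis pathway. It is an E. coli–yeast shuttle vector. In bacteria it replicates from a high-copy ColE1/pUC-type origin and is selected with ampicillin through the β-lactamase gene. In yeast it is maintained as a multicopy episome by the 2μ origin and selected through the URA3 auxotrophic marker. Because URA3 is counterselectable with 5-fluoroorotic acid, cells that have lost the plasmid can be recovered after editing. An f1 origin and remnants of a pBluescript-type cloning region (lacZα fragment, T3 and T7 promoters, lac promoter elements) are also present as backbone leftovers.

The payload consists of two expression units. Streptococcus pyogenes Cas9 is transcribed from the strong constitutive TDH3 (GAP) promoter and terminated by the ADH1 terminator; in the annotated full sequence of about 11.3 kb this coding region spans the numbering origin. The guide cassette, on the opposite strand, uses the RNA polymerase III SNR52 promoter to drive a 20-nucleotide HIS3-matching spacer fused to the S. pyogenes gRNA scaffold, ending at the SUP4 tRNA terminator. The short "HIS3 fragment" in the feature table is this spacer, not a functional marker. The guide oligonucleotide was inserted between SwaI and BclI sites, both of which were destroyed during cloning. The plasmid is used to cut HIS3 in budding yeast for genome editing; the "-2" in the name may mark one of several HIS3 guides, but the record does not say so, nor does it describe any repair template.
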