Addgene plasmid #232881: pML104-HIS3-2
Purpose: Plasmid expressing Cas9 and gRNA CCAAGTTCGACAACTGCGTA which targets the HIS3 gene.
Depositing lab: Jolanda Van Leeuwen. Depositing organization: University of Massachusetts, Worcester. Publication: The modifiers that cause changes in gene essentiality. Batte A, Bosch-Guiteras N, Pons C, Ota M, Lopes M, Sharma S, Tellini N, Paltenghi C, Conti M, Kan KT, Ho UL, Wiederkehr M, Barraud J, Ashe M, Aloy P, Liti G, Chabes A, Parts L, van Leeuwen J. Cell Syst. 2026 Mar 2:101515. doi: 10.1016/j.cels.2025.101515. PubMed 41775267.
Backbone
  Vector backbone: pML104
  Backbone manufacturer: Laughery et al, 2015, Yeast
  Backbone size w/o insert (bp): 11240
  Vector type: Yeast Expression, CRISPR
  Selectable markers: URA3
Growth in bacteria
  Bacterial resistance: Ampicillin, 100 μg/mL
  Growth temperature: 37°C
  Growth strain: DH5alpha
  Copy number: High Copy
Gene/Insert
  Gene/Insert name: HIS3 gRNA (alt name: YOR202W)
  gRNA/shRNA sequence: CCAAGTTCGACAACTGCGTA
  Species: S. cerevisiae (budding yeast)
  Insert size (bp): 33
  Entrez Gene: HIS3 (a.k.a. YOR202W, HIS10, HIS8)
  Promoter: snR52
  Cloning method: Restriction Enzyme; 5′ cloning site SwaI (destroyed during cloning); 3′ cloning site BclI (destroyed during cloning)
Terms and licenses: Academic/Nonprofit Terms; Industry Terms: Not Available to Industry
How to cite: pML104-HIS3-2 was a gift from Jolanda Van Leeuwen (Addgene plasmid # 232881 ; http://n2t.net/addgene:232881 ; RRID:Addgene_232881)
